Addgene plasmid #36300: pCellulose
Depositing lab: Jay Keasling. Depositing organization: University of California, Berkeley. Publication: Synthesis of three advanced biofuels from ionic liquid-pretreated switchgrass using engineered Escherichia coli. Bokinsky G, Peralta-Yahya PP, George A, Holmes BM, Steen EJ, Dietrich J, Soon Lee T, Tullman-Ercek D, Voigt CA, Simmons BA, Keasling JD. Proc Natl Acad Sci U S A. 2011 Dec 13;108(50):19949-54. Epub 2011 Nov 28. 10.1073/pnas.1106958108 PubMed 22123987.
Backbone
  Vector backbone: Biobrick family of vectors
  Vector type: Synthetic Biology
  Selectable markers: Amp
Growth in bacteria
  Bacterial resistance: Ampicillin, 100 μg/mL
  Growth temperature: 37°C
  Growth strain: DH10B
  Growth instructions: Use Ampicillin EZ media. Promoters on this plasmid are strongly expressed in LB medium. Growth in minimal medium with glucose instead of LB, or EZ rich medium, may help with plasmid stability
  Copy number: Low Copy
Gene/Insert
  Gene/Insert name: pCellulose
  Insert size (bp): 8589
  Promoter: Two promoters from the E coli genome drive two different genes: PcspD and PwrbA
  Cloning method: Ligation Independent Cloning
  Sequencing primers: 5′ gacgtcggtgcctaatgagtg; 3′ tgcctggagatccttactcgagtt
Terms and licenses: Academic/Nonprofit Terms; Industry Terms: Not Available to Industry
Depositor comments: Note from depositor regarding growing this plasmid: W used DH10B, plated on LB/carb, and grew the plasmid up in TB medium plus 2% glycerol and 100 ug/mL carbenicillin. It's key to not grow the cells up too long, either on the plate or in the liquid medium, and probably best to harvest the cells in early stationary phase.
How to cite: pCellulose was a gift from Jay Keasling (Addgene plasmid # 36300 ; http://n2t.net/addgene:36300 ; RRID:Addgene_36300)
