[The description below was written by a language model from this plasmid's Addgene catalogue record and pLannotate feature annotations shown in this document.]
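Description:
pCellulose is a low-copy bacterial expression plasmid of 8,589 bp built on the BioBrick family of vectors for synthetic biology work in Escherichia coli. It replicates from the pSC101 origin together with the Rep101 (RepA) protein that this origin requires, and it is selected with ampicillin or carbenicillin through a β-lactamase gene driven by its own bla promoter and followed by a lambda t0 terminator. A short stretch resembling a ColE1/pUC-type origin is also annotated, but only as a small fragment, so replication appears to depend on pSC101.

According to the catalogue entry, two native E. coli promoters, PcspD and PwrbA, each drive a different gene, although the record does not name those genes. The feature table identifies one cassette clearly: the E. coli osmY coding sequence runs directly into a region matching a Bacillus subtilis endoglucanase (eglS-like), consistent with a fusion in which OsmY serves as a carrier to export a cellulase from the cell. This cassette ends with the rrnB T1 and T7Te terminators. About 2.9 kb at the start of the sequence carries no annotated coding feature beyond a CAP binding site, and it presumably holds the second gene, whose identity is not stated. A tonB terminator and a small yljB match, which is probably native E. coli sequence carried along with a promoter fragment, lie between the two regions.

The associated publication concerns biofuel production from ionic liquid-pretreated switchgrass, which suggests the plasmid is meant to give engineered E. coli cellulose-degrading capability. The depositor notes that the promoters are strongly expressed in rich LB medium, which can compromise plasmid stability.
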