Features (pLannotate 1.2.2; 13 found; start..end, strand, type, name):
     15..36      -  protein_bind   CAP binding site: CAP binding activates transcription in the presence of cAMP. E. coli catabolite activator protein
   2904..2949    -  rep_origin     ori (fragment): high-copy-number ColE1/pMB1/pBR322/pUC origin of replication
   3131..3162    -  terminator     tonB terminator: bidirectional E. coli tonB-P14 transcription terminator
   3273..3344    -  CDS            yljB: YLJB_ECOLI - Experimental evidence at protein level: Swiss-Prot protein existence level 1. From Escherichia coli (strain K12).
   3526..4128    +  CDS            osmY: OSMY_ECOLI - Experimental evidence at protein level: Swiss-Prot protein existence level 1. From Escherichia coli (strain K12).
   4117..5082    +  CDS            eglS (fragment): GUN2_BACSU - Also known as bglC, gld. Experimental evidence at protein level: Swiss-Prot protein existence level 1. From Bacillus subtilis (strain 168).
   5118..5189    +  terminator     rrnB T1 terminator: transcription terminator T1 from the E. coli rrnB gene
   5205..5232    +  terminator     T7Te terminator: phage T7 early transcription terminator
   5763..6713    -  CDS            Rep101: RepA protein needed for replication with the pSC101 origin; rep101
   6761..6983    -  rep_origin     pSC101 ori: low-copy replication origin that requires the Rep101 protein
   7475..7569    -  terminator     lambda t0 terminator: transcription terminator from phage lambda
   7599..8459    -  CDS            AmpR: β-lactamase; bla; confers resistance to ampicillin, carbenicillin, and related antibiotics
   8460..8564    -  promoter       AmpR promoter: bla
>Addgene plasmid #36300 | pCellulose | depositor full sequence | sequence record 45433 | pCellulose sequence 8589 bps
GACGTCGGTGCCTAATGAGTGAGCTAACTTACATTAATTGTCTCCAATAATTATCCATAAGCCGCTCTTA
TGATTAAAAAAACGCGATGAGATAAAAATGTGTCATTTTGCGACAAAATTACGTGCTTGTGAAAGTTGTT
ATAAATCAAATAAGTGGTTGTGAAATTTGCACTCTGAAAAGGACGTCTTATCTTTAAATAAGTGGTAGCG
AATCGCTACGGAATAGAGATAACACGAGGAGTGGTTAGAAGAATTCAAAAGATCTAGGAGGAAAAAAAAA
TGAAAGATGATTTCCCTCAACGCTTGTTGCGCGTGAGTGCCGCATCGCTTTTGGTGCTGGCGGCACTGGC
GGGTTGTGATTCCCGCGCTCCCTCTACAACAGACTCTACGACGACAGTATCTGCCGATACTGTGACGACC
CAGGCCACCGAAAAGGTGGAGTGGCCAGTGCTCAACAGCGCCATTAAAAAAGACCCGGCAGTCGAGGCGC
GTGTGGATGACTTGCTGGCGCGCATGACACTGGAAGAAAAAATCGGCCAACTGGTCCAGCCGGAAATTCG
CCATGTGACGCCCGAGGACATTAAGCAATACCACGTCGGTTCGGTCTTAAACGGCGGTGGCAGCACACCC
GGTGCCAACAAATATGCCAGCCTTGAAGACTGGGTGAAGCTGGCAGACAGCTTCTATTACGCCTCGGTGG
ATAAATCTGATGGTCGTATCGGTATTCCGGTGATCTGGGGTACCGATGCGGTACACGGCCTGGGTAACGT
TATAGGTGCAACCCTGTTTCCGCACAACATAGGTCTGGGCGCGACCAACAACCCGGAGTTGCTCAAGCAA
ATCGGTTGGGCGACAGCGCGTGAAATTGCTGCGACTGGCCTGGATTGGGATTTCTCGCCTACAGTCGCCG
TAGCGCGCGATGATCGCTGGGGCCGCACCTACGAATCCTGGTCGGAAGATCCGCAGATTGTCCATGCCTT
CGCCGGCAAGATGGTGGAGGGACTGCAGGGCACAGGAGGTTCTGACCGACTGTTTACCCATGAACATGTT
ATCGCCACGGCCAAGCACTTTATTGGCGACGGCGGTACGTTGAATGGTGTGGATCGCGGTGAAACCCAGG
GCGATGAAAAAGTCCTGCGCGATATCCACGGTGCCGGTTATTTCAGTGCGATTGAGTCTGGCGTGCAGGT
GGTGATGGCCTCCTTTACCAGTTGGGAAGGCACGCGCATGCACGGCCACAAGTACCTGCTGACCGATGTG
CTTAAAGACCGTATGGGTTTTGATGGCCTGGTGGTGGGGGATTGGAGCGGCCACAGTTTTATTCCCGGTT
GTACCGCGCTTAATTGCCCACAATCGCTGATGGCAGGGCTGGATATTTACATGGTGCCCGAGCCGGATTG
GAAAGAGCTGTATAAAAATCTGCTGGCGCAGGCCAAAACCGGCGAGCTTCCCATGGCGCGGGTCGACGAC
GCGGTGCGGCGCATCCTGCGCGTGAAAATCCGTGCGGGCCTGTTTGAAAAAGGCGCACCATCGACGCGAC
CGCTGGCTGGTAAAAAAGACGTGCTCGGTGCCCCCGAACACCGCGAGGTTGCCCGCCAGGCCGTGCGTGA
ATCCCTGGTGTTGCTGAAAAACAAAAATAATCTCCTGCCTCTCGCCCGCCAGCAAACCGTGTTGGTCACC
GGGGATGGTGCCGACAATATCGGCAAGCAATCCGGTGGCTGGTCAGTGTCCTGGCAGGGCACGGGCAACA
CCAATGCGGACTTCCCCGGCGCTACTTCCATCTATGCCGGTATCAACGCCGTGGTGGAGCAGGCCGGTGG
TAAAACCCTGCTGAGTGACGATGGCAGCTTTAGTGAAAAACCCGATGTGGCGATTGTGGTATTCGGTGAA
GATCCCTATGCCGAAATGCAGGGCGATGTGGGCAACATGGCCTATAAACCACGCGACACCAGCGATTGGG
AACTGTTGAAGAAATTACGCAGCCAGGGTATTCCGGTGGTATCGCTGTTTATTTCCGGCCGCCCACTGTG
GGTGAACCGCGAGATCAATGCCTCGGATGCGTTTGTGGCCGTCTGGTTGCCGGGCACTGAAGGCCAGGGG
ATTGCCGATGTCATCTTCAGGAATGCGCAGGGCGAGATCAATTACGACGTGAAAGGCCGCCTGAGTTTCT
CCTGGCCCAAGCGCCCCGAACAAACACCGCTGAACCGCGGTGATGCCAATTACGATCCGCTGTTCCCCTA
TGGCTATGGCCTGAGCTATGGCGATAAAGATACCCTGGGTGACAACCTGTCCGAGGAGGGTATTCAATTG
GCTGAGGCTCTGGATGTGCTCGACCTGTTCAACCGTCGTCCGATTGAGCCCTGGCAATTGGAAATCATCG
GTTACCAGAATGACCGTGTGCCCATGGCCAGCAGTACAGTGACCGCTTCCTCGCTGAAAATTCAGGCGGT
GGATCGCAACGAGCAAGAGGACGCGCGCCGCGTGCAATGGAATGGCTCGGGACCTGGCCAGGTTGCCCTG
TCAGTGGGTGATCGCCAGGATTTTATCGGCTACGTTAAATCCGATTCGGCGCTGGTCTTTGATATCAAGG
TGAATGCGGCTCCCACAGTGACGACTTACCTGCGCTTGGGTTGCGGTTCTTACTGCGCATCGGATATCGA
CCTGACGGAAAAACTTAAAGGCTTTGCCGGACAGGATTGGCAGACAGTGACCGTGCCACTCCACTGCTAC
CCGAATTCCGGCGCAAACTTCGGTGTAACCCAACCGCCGGAAGAGTTCTGGACCCAGGTGCTGCAACCCT
TCTCACTGTTAACCAGTGGCACATTGGATGTGACCTTTGCGCAGGTGCGTGTCGTAAAAGGTGCTGGAAA
AGACGTCGCCTGCCCCTAATAAGTATGGTCGACGATCCGGCAAACAAACCACCGTTGGTAGCGGTGGTTT
TTTTGTTTGGATCGACAATCTTCGTAAGCGTCATCAATAAGCGTAAAAAAACCGGGCAATGCCCGGTTTT
TTAATGAGAAATTTTACCTGTCGTAGCCGCCACCATCCGGCAAAGAAGCATACAAGGCTTTTGGCTTATA
GCTACGTAGCGCATTGCGTCGCAGCACAATCCCGGCACCGATCGAGTAATAGTCAAAAGCCTCCGGTCGG
AGGCTTTTGACTTTCTGCCCTTGTCAGTTATCATCTTCGGTTACGGTTATCGGCAGAACGCCCTGCCGCT
GACAAGAGCTTATTTGCCTGACCAATCTACTCCACATGATAGATAACTATCATCTATCGTTGGCATCAGC
GACATCTGTCACATTCCTGTCAATAGCGTTAACTGCTTCAAATTTTTGATTCATACCTGCCCCTTGTCCC
CTGTCAAATGCTTGACGGCTCGCCCTAATTCTCTAAATTGTATTTCTAGAGTTGGCGAGGTTTTGAACAG
CCCCCTCTCTGACCCCGGTTTATTCCATCTTACTTGTATAAGATTTGCGAAGGATGTCGAAGCGAATTCA
AAAGATCTAGCAAGAGGAAAAAAAAATGACTATGACAAGACTGAAGATTTCGAAAACTCTGCTGGCTGTA
ATGTTGACCTCTGCCGTCGCGACCGGCTCTGCCTACGCGGAAAACAACGCGCAGACTACCAATGAAAGCG
CAGGGCAAAAAGTCGATAGCTCTATGAATAAAGTCGGTAATTTCATGGATGACAGCGCCATCACCGCGAA
AGTGAAGGCGGCCCTGGTGGATCATGACAACATCAAGAGCACCGATATCTCTGTAAAAACCGATCAAAAA
GTCGTGACCCTGAGCGGTTTCGTTGAAAGCCAGGCCCAGGCCGAAGAGGCAGTGAAAGTGGCGAAAGGCG
TTGAAGGGGTGACCTCTGTCAGCGACAAACTGCACGTTCGCGACGCTAAAGAAGGCTCGGTGAAGGGCTA
CGCGGGTGACACCGCCACCACCAGTGAAATCAAAGCCAAACTGCTGGCGGACGATATCGTCCCTTCCCGT
CATGTGAAAGTTGAAACCACCGACGGCGTGGTTCAGCTCTCCGGTACCGTCGATTCTCAGGCACAAAGTG
ACCGTGCTGAAAGTATCGCCAAAGCGGTAGATGGTGTGAAAAGCGTTAAAAATGATCTGAAAACTAAGGG
CAGCGGATCTATCCGCAGCCCAGCGTCCGCCGCGGGTACTAAGACCCCGGTTGCGAAAAACGGTCAACTG
TCTATCAAGGGCACCCAACTGGTGAATCGTGATGGCAAGGCTGTTCAACTGAAAGGTATTTCCTCTCATG
GTCTGCAATGGTACGGTGAGTACGTTAACAAGGATTCTCTGAAGTGGCTGCGTGACGACTGGGGCATTAC
TGTGTTTCGCGCGGCTATGTACACCGCGGACGGTGGCTACATCGATAATCCAAGCGTTAAGAACAAGGTT
AAGGAGGCTGTGGAGGCTGCGAAGGAACTGGGTATCTACGTTATTATCGATTGGCACATTCTGAACGATG
GCAACCCGAATCAGAACAAGGAAAAAGCGAAGGAGTTTTTCAAAGAGATGAGCAGCCTGTATGGTAATAC
CCCGAATGTTATCTACGAGATCGCGAATGAGCCGAATGGCGACGTTAATTGGAAACGCGACATCAAGCCG
TACGCTGAGGAGGTTATCAGCGTGATTCGTAAGAACGACCCGGATAACATTATTATCGTTGGTACTGGCA
CCTGGAGCCAAGACGTTAACGACGCGGCGGACGATCAACTGAAGGACGCGAATGTGATGTATGCGCTGCA
CTTCTACGCGGGCACCCACGGTCAGTTCCTGCGTGACAAGGCGAATTACGCGCTGTCTAAGGGTGCGCCG
ATCTTCGTTACCGAATGGGGCACCTCTGATGCTTCCGGTAACGGTGGCGTTTTTCTGGACCAGAGCCGTG
AGTGGCTGAAGTACCTGGATTCTAAAACTATTTCTTGGGTTAATTGGAACCTGAGCGACAAACAAGAGAG
CAGCAGCGCGCTGAAACCAGGTGCGAGCAAGACCGGTGGTTGGCGTCTGAGCGACCTGAGCGCGAGCGGT
ACGTTTGTGCGTGAGAATATCCTGGGTACTAAGGACAGCACCTAAGGATCCAAACTCGAGTAAGGATCTC
CAGGCATCAAATAAAACGAAAGGCTCAGTCGAAAGACTGGGCCTTTCGTTTTATCTGTTGTTTGTCGGTG
AACGCTCTCTACTAGAGTCACACTGGCTCACCTTCGGGTGGGCCTTTCTGCGTTTATACCTAGGGTACGG
GTTTTGCTGCCCGCAAACGGGCTGTTCTGGTGTTGCTAGTTTGTTATCAGAATCGCAGATCCGGCTTCAG
CCGGTTTGCCGGCTGAAAGCGCTATTTCTTCCAGAATTGCCATGATTTTTTCCCCACGGGAGGCGTCACT
GGCTCCCGTGTTGTCGGCAGCTTTGATTCGATAAGCAGCATCGCCTGTTTCAGGCTGTCTATGTGTGACT
GTTGAGCTGTAACAAGTTGTCTCAGGTGTTCAATTTCATGTTCTAGTTGCTTTGTTTTACTGGTTTCACC
TGTTCTATTAGGTGTTACATGCTGTTCATCTGTTACATTGTCGATCTGTTCATGGTGAACAGCTTTGAAT
GCACCAAAAACTCGTAAAAGCTCTGATGTATCTATCTTTTTTACACCGTTTTCATCTGTGCATATGGACA
GTTTTCCCTTTGATATGTAACGGTGAACAGTTGTTCTACTTTTGTTTGTTAGTCTTGATGCTTCACTGAT
AGATACAAGAGCCATAAGAACCTCAGATCCTTCCGTATTTAGCCAGTATGTTCTCTAGTGTGGTTCGTTG
TTTTTGCGTGAGCCATGAGAACGAACCATTGAGATCATACTTACTTTGCATGTCACTCAAAAATTTTGCC
TCAAAACTGGTGAGCTGAATTTTTGCAGTTAAAGCATCGTGTAGTGTTTTTCTTAGTCCGTTATGTAGGT
AGGAATCTGATGTAATGGTTGTTGGTATTTTGTCACCATTCATTTTTATCTGGTTGTTCTCAAGTTCGGT
TACGAGATCCATTTGTCTATCTAGTTCAACTTGGAAAATCAACGTATCAGTCGGGCGGCCTCGCTTATCA
ACCACCAATTTCATATTGCTGTAAGTGTTTAAATCTTTACTTATTGGTTTCAAAACCCATTGGTTAAGCC
TTTTAAACTCATGGTAGTTATTTTCAAGCATTAACATGAACTTAAATTCATCAAGGCTAATCTCTATATT
TGCCTTGTGAGTTTTCTTTTGTGTTAGTTCTTTTAATAACCACTCATAAATCCTCATAGAGTATTTGTTT
TCAAAAGACTTAACATGTTCCAGATTATATTTTATGAATTTTTTTAACTGGAAAAGATAAGGCAATATCT
CTTCACTAAAAACTAATTCTAATTTTTCGCTTGAGAACTTGGCATAGTTTGTCCACTGGAAAATCTCAAA
GCCTTTAACCAAAGGATTCCTGATTTCCACAGTTCTCGTCATCAGCTCTCTGGTTGCTTTAGCTAATACA
CCATAAGCATTTTCCCTACTGATGTTCATCATCTGAGCGTATTGGTTATAAGTGAACGATACCGTCCGTT
CTTTCCTTGTAGGGTTTTCAATCGTGGGGTTGAGTAGTGCCACACAGCATAAAATTAGCTTGGTTTCATG
CTCCGTTAAGTCATAGCGACTAATCGCTAGTTCATTTGCTTTGAAAACAACTAATTCAGACATACATCTC
AATTGGTCTAGGTGATTTTAATCACTATACCAATTGAGATGGGCTAGTCAATGATAATTACTAGTCCTTT
TCCCGGGTGATCTGGGTATCTGTAAATTCTGCTAGACCTTTGCTGGAAAACTTGTAAATTCTGCTAGACC
CTCTGTAAATTCCGCTAGACCTTTGTGTGTTTTTTTTGTTTATATTCAAGTGGTTATAATTTATAGAATA
AAGAAAGAATAAAAAAAGATAAAAAGAATAGATCCCAGCCCTGTGTATAACTCACTACTTTAGTCAGTTC
CGCAGTATTACAAAAGGATGTCGCAAACGCTGTTTGCTCCTCTACAAAACAGACCTTAAAACCCTAAAGG
CTTAAGTAGCACCCTCGCAAGCTCGGGCAAATCGCTGAATATTCCTTTTGTCTCCGACCATCAGGCACCT
GAGTCGCTGTCTTTTTCGTGACATTCAGTTCGCTGCGCTCACGGCTCTGGCAGTGAATGGGGGTAAATGG
CACTACAGGCGCCTTTTATGGATTCATGCAAGGAAACTACCCATAATACAAGAAAAGCCCGTCACGGGCT
TCTCAGGGCGTTTTATGGCGGGTCTGCTATGTGGTGCTATCTGACTTTTTGCTGTTCAGCAGTTCCTGCC
CTCTGATTTTCCAGTCTGACCACTTCGGATTATCCCGTGACAGGTCATTCAGACTGGCTAATGCACCCAG
TAAGGCAGCGGTATCATCAACAGGCTTACCCGTCTTACTGTCCCTAGTGCTTGGATTCTCACCAATAAAA
AACGCCCGGCGGCAACCGAGCGTTCTGAACAAATCCAGATGGAGTTCTGAGGTCATTACTGGATCTATCA
ACAGGAGTCCAAGCGAGCTCGTAAACTTGGTCTGACAGTTACCAATGCTTAATCAGTGAGGCACCTATCT
CAGCGATCTGTCTATTTCGTTCATCCATAGTTGCCTGACTCCCCGTCGTGTAGATAACTACGATACGGGA
GGGCTTACCATCTGGCCCCAGTGCTGCAATGATACCGCGAGACCCACGCTCACCGGCTCCAGATTTATCA
GCAATAAACCAGCCAGCCGGAAGGGCCGAGCGCAGAAGTGGTCCTGCAACTTTATCCGCCTCCATCCAGT
CTATTAATTGTTGCCGGGAAGCTAGAGTAAGTAGTTCGCCAGTTAATAGTTTGCGCAACGTTGTTGCCAT
TGCTACAGGCATCGTGGTGTCACGCTCGTCGTTTGGTATGGCTTCATTCAGCTCCGGTTCCCAACGATCA
AGGCGAGTTACATGATCCCCCATGTTGTGCAAAAAAGCGGTTAGCTCCTTCGGTCCTCCGATCGTTGTCA
GAAGTAAGTTGGCCGCAGTGTTATCACTCATGGTTATGGCAGCACTGCATAATTCTCTTACTGTCATGCC
ATCCGTAAGATGCTTTTCTGTGACTGGTGAGTACTCAACCAAGTCATTCTGAGAATAGTGTATGCGGCGA
CCGAGTTGCTCTTGCCCGGCGTCAATACGGGATAATACCGCGCCACATAGCAGAACTTTAAAAGTGCTCA
TCATTGGAAAACGTTCTTCGGGGCGAAAACTCTCAAGGATCTTACCGCTGTTGAGATCCAGTTCGATGTA
ACCCACTCGTGCACCCAACTGATCTTCAGCATCTTTTACTTTCACCAGCGTTTCTGGGTGAGCAAAAACA
GGAAGGCAAAATGCCGCAAAAAAGGGAATAAGGGCGACACGGAAATGTTGAATACTCATACTCTTCCTTT
TTCAATATTATTGAAGCATTTATCAGGGTTATTGTCTCATGAGCGGATACATATTTGAATGTATTTAGAA
AAATAAACAAATAGGGGTTCCGCGCACATTTCCCCGAAAAGTGCCACCT
