>Addgene plasmid #36300 | pCellulose | addgene partial sequence | sequence record 54423 | Cel3A-838-f 5'-gatcgcggtgaaaccc-3'
TTATTTCAGTGCGATTGAGTCTGGCGTGCAGGTGGTGATGGCCTCCTTTACCAGTTGGGAAGGCACGCGC
ATGCACGGCCACAAGTACCTGCTGACCGATGTGCTTAAAGACCGTATGGGTTTTGATGGCCTGGTGGTGG
GGGATTGGAGCGGCCACAGTTTTATTCCCGGTTGTACCGCGCTTAATTGCCCACAATCGCTGATGGCAGG
GCTGGATATTTACATGGTGCCCGAGCCGGATTGGAAAGAGCTGTATAAAAATCTGCTGGCGCAGGCCAAA
ACCGGCGAGCTTCCCATGGCGCGGGTCGACGACGCGGTGCGGCGCATCCTGCGCGTGAAAATCCGTGCGG
GCCTGTTTGAAAAAGGCGCACCATCGACGCGACCGCTGGCTGGTAAAAAAGACGTGCTCGGTGCCCCCGA
ACACCGCGAGGTTGCCCGCCAGGCCGTGCGTGAATCCCTGGTGTTGCTGAAAAACAAAAATAATCTCCTG
CCTCTCGCCCGCCAGCAAACCGTGTTGGTCACCGGGGATGGTGCCGACAATATCGGCAAGCAATCCGGTG
GCTGGTCAGTGTCCTGGCAGGGCACGGGCAACACCAATGCGGACTTCCCCGGCGCTACTTCCATCTATGC
CGGTATCAACGCCGTGGTGGAGCAGGCCGGTGGTAAAACCCTGCTGAGTGACGATGGCAGCTTTAGTGAA
AAACCCGATGTGGCGATTGTGGTATTCGGTGAAGATCCCTATGCCGAAATGCAGGGCGATGTGGGCAACA
TGGCCTATAAACCACGCGACACCAGCGATTGGGAACTGTTGAAGAAATTACGCAGCCAGGGTATTCCGGT
GGTATCGCTGTTTATTTCCGGCCGCCCACTGTGGGTGAACCGCGAGATCAATGCCT
