>Addgene plasmid #36300 | pCellulose | addgene partial sequence | sequence record 56100 | CspDp-f  5'-TCTTCGGTTACGGTTATCG-3'
CATCTGTCACATTCCTGTCAATAGCGTTAACTGCTTCAAATTTTTGATTCATACCTGCCCCTTGTCCCCT
GTCAAATGCTTGACGGCTCGCCCCAATTCTCTAAATTGTATTTCTAGAGTTGGCGAGGTTTTGAACAGCC
CCCTCTCTGACCCCGGTTTATTCCATCTTACTTGTATAAGATTTGCGAAGGATGTCGAAGCGAATTCAAA
AGATCTAGCAAGAGGAAAAAAAAATGACTATGACAAGACTGAAGATTTCGAAAACTCTGCTGGCTGTAAT
GTTGACCTCTGCCGTCGCGACCGGCTCTGCCTACGCGGAAAACAACGCGCAGACTACCAATGAAAGCGCA
GGGCAAAAAGTCGATAGCTCTATGAATAAAGTCGGTAATTTCATGGATGACAGCGCCATCACCGCGAAAG
TGAAGGCGGCCCTGGTGGATCATGACAACATCAAGAGCACCGATATCTCTGTAAAAACCGATCAAAAAGT
CGTGACCCTGAGCGGTTTCGTTGAAAGCCAGGCCCAGGCCGAAGAGGCAGTGAAAGTGGCGAAAGGCGTT
GAAGGGGTGACCTCTGTCAGCGACAAACTGCACGTTCGCGACGCTAAAGAAGGCTCGGTGAAGGGCTACG
CGGGTGACACCGCCACCACCAGTGAAATCAAAGCCAAACTGCTGGCGGACGATATCGTCCCTTCCCGTCA
TGTGAAAGTTGAAACCACCGACGGCGTGGTTCAGCTCTCCGGTACCGTCGATTCTCAGGCACAAAGTGAC
CGTGCTGAAAGTATCGCCAAAGCGGTAGATGGTGTGAAAAGCGTTAAAAATGATCTGAAAACTAAGGGCA
GCGGATCTATCCGCAGCCCAGCGTCCGCCGCGGGTACTAAGACCCCGGTTG
